Addgene plasmid #43743: IV-ATA
Depositing lab: Chad Cowan & Kiran Musunuru. Depositing organization: Harvard University. Publication: A TALEN Genome-Editing System for Generating Human Stem Cell-Based Disease Models. Ding Q, Lee YK, Schaefer EA, Peters DT, Veres A, Kim K, Kuperwasser N, Motola DL, Meissner TB, Hendriks WT, Trevisan M, Gupta RM, Moisan A, Banks E, Friesen M, Schinzel RT, Xia F, Tang A, Xia Y, Figueroa E, Wann A, Ahfeldt T, Daheron L, Zhang F, Rubin LL, Peng LF, Chung RT, Musunuru K, Cowan CA. Cell Stem Cell. 2012 Dec 12. pii: S1934-5909(12)00645-5. doi: 10.1016/j.stem.2012.11.011. PubMed 23246482.
Backbone
  Vector backbone: pCRII-TOPO
  Backbone manufacturer: Invitrogen
  Backbone size w/o insert (bp): 3973
  Vector type: Bacterial Cloning
Growth in bacteria
  Bacterial resistance: Ampicillin and Kanamycin, 100 & 50 μg/mL
  Growth temperature: 37°C
  Growth strain: Top10
  Copy number: High Copy
Gene/Insert
  Gene/Insert name: IV-ATA
  Species: Synthetic
  Insert size (bp): 279
  Cloning method: TOPO Cloning
  Sequencing primers: 5′ T7; 3′ M13-rev
Terms and licenses: Academic/Nonprofit Terms; Industry Terms: Not Available to Industry
How to cite: IV-ATA was a gift from Chad Cowan & Kiran Musunuru (Addgene plasmid # 43743 ; http://n2t.net/addgene:43743 ; RRID:Addgene_43743)
