[The description below was written by a language model from this plasmid's Addgene catalogue record.]
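Description:
IV-ATA is a small bacterial cloning plasmid built on the commercial pCRII-TOPO backbone (about 4 kb without insert), into which a 279 bp synthetic fragment was introduced by TOPO cloning. It is a high-copy plasmid maintained in E. coli and carries both ampicillin and kanamycin resistance, as is standard for this backbone, so either or both drugs can be used for selection. The insert lies between the T7 and M13-reverse primer sites used for sequence verification. There is no expression cassette for mammalian or other host cells recorded. The vector type is listed simply as bacterial cloning, so the plasmid serves as a storage and propagation vehicle for the insert rather than as an expression construct.

The record describes the insert only as "IV-ATA", of synthetic origin, and does not spell out its content. The associated publication describes a TALEN genome-editing system for generating human stem cell-based disease models, which suggests that this plasmid is one member of a library of pre-made parts used to assemble TALE DNA-binding repeat arrays. On that reading, the name may denote a position in the assembly scheme (IV) and a three-base target specificity (ATA), and a 279 bp insert would be roughly consistent with a short block of TALE repeats. This interpretation is inferred from the name, size and publication and is not stated in the catalogue fields. No feature table was supplied, so the precise boundaries, flanking restriction or assembly sites, and repeat composition of the insert cannot be confirmed here.
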