>Addgene plasmid #43743 | IV-ATA | depositor partial sequence | sequence record 59008 | IV-ATA sequence 279 bps
CGTCTCGACTCACCCCAGAGCAGGTCGTGGCAATCGCCTCCAACATTGGCGGGAAACAGGCACTCGAGAC
TGTCCAGCGCCTGCTTCCCGTGCTGTGCCAAGCGCACGGCCTCACCCCAGAGCAGGTCGTGGCCATTGCC
TCGAATGGAGGGGGCAAACAGGCGTTGGAAACCGTACAACGATTGCTGCCGGTGCTGTGCCAAGCGCACG
GATTAACCCCAGAGCAGGTCGTGGCAATCGCCTCCAACATTGGCGGGAGACCCGCACTGGAGAGAGACG
