>Addgene plasmid #43743 | IV-ATA | addgene partial sequence | sequence record 62208 | M13-F20 5'-TGTAAAACGACGGCCAGT-3'
CTATAGGGCGAATTGGGCCCTCTAGATGCATGCTCGAGCGGCCGCCAGTGTGATGGATATCTGCAGAATT
CGCCCTTATATAGATGCCGTCCTAGCGCGTCTCGACTCACCCCAGAGCAGGTCGTGGCAATCGCCTCCAA
CATTGGCGGGAAACAGGCACTCGAGACTGTCCAGCGCCTGCTTCCCGTGCTGTGCCAAGCGCACGGCCTC
ACCCCAGAGCAGGTCGTGGCCATTGCCTCGAATGGAGGGGGCAAACAGGCGTTGGAAACCGTACAACGAT
TGCTGCCGGTGCTGTGCCAAGCGCACGGATTAACCCCAGAGCAGGTCGTGGCAATCGCCTCCAACATTGG
CGGGAGACCCGCACTGGAGAGAGACGTGGGCACAGGAAAGATACTTAAGGGCGAATTCCAGCACACTGGC
GGCCGTTACTAGTGGATCCGAGCTCGGTACCAAGCTTGGCGTAATCATGGTCATAGCTGTTTCCTGTGTG
AAATTGTTATCCGCTCACAATTCCACACAACATACGAGCCGGAAGCATAAAGTGTAAAGCCTGGGGTGCC
TAATGAGTGAGCTAACTCACATTAATTGCGTTGCGCTCACTGCCCGCTTTCCAGTCGGGAAACCTGTCGT
GCCAGCTGCATTAATGAATCGGCCAACGCGCGGGGAGAGGCGGTTTGCGTATTGGGCGCTCTTCCGCTTC
CTCGCTCACTGACTCGCTGCGCTCGGTCGTTCGGCTGCGGCGAGCGGTATCAGCTCACTCAAAGGCGGTA
ATACGGTTATCCACAGAATCAGGGGATAACGCAGGAAAGAACATGTGAGCAAAAGGCCAGCAAAAGGCCA
GGAACCGTAAAAAGGCCGCGTTGCTGGCGTTTTTCCATAGGCTCCGCCCCCCTGACGAGCATCA
